Addgene plasmid #143159: TFORF1826
Purpose: Lentiviral vector for overexpressing transcription factor ORFs with unique 24-bp barcodes. Barcodes facilitate identification of transcription factors in pooled screens.
Depositing lab: Feng Zhang. Depositing organization: Broad Institute. Publication: A transcription factor atlas of directed differentiation. Joung J, Ma S, Tay T, Geiger-Schuller KR, Kirchgatterer PC, Verdine VK, Guo B, Arias-Garcia MA, Allen WE, Singh A, Kuksenko O, Abudayyeh OO, Gootenberg JS, Fu Z, Macrae RK, Buenrostro JD, Regev A, Zhang F. Cell. 2023 Jan 5;186(1):209-229.e26. doi: 10.1016/j.cell.2022.11.026. PubMed 36608654.
Backbone
  Vector backbone: pLX_TRC317
  Backbone manufacturer: Broad Institute Genetic Perturbation Platform
  Backbone size w/o insert (bp): 8264
  Vector type: Mammalian Expression, Lentiviral
  Selectable markers: Puromycin
Growth in bacteria
  Bacterial resistance: Ampicillin, 100 μg/mL
  Growth temperature: 37°C
  Growth strain: NEB Stable
  Copy number: High Copy
Gene/Insert
  Gene/Insert name: ARNT
  Species: H. sapiens (human)
  Insert size (bp): 2465
  Entrez Gene: ARNT (a.k.a. ARNT1, HIF-1-beta, HIF-1beta, HIF1-beta, HIF1B, HIF1BETA, TANGO, bHLHe2)
  Promoter: EF1a
  Cloning method: Unknown
  Sequencing primers: 5′ GGGTGGAGACTGAAGTTAGGCCAG; 3′ CACATAGCGTAAAAGGAGCAACATAG
Terms and licenses: Academic/Nonprofit Terms; Industry Terms: Not Available to Industry
Depositor comments: NM_001286036,ENST00000354396 . The transcription factor ORF portion of this plasmid was synthesized by Genewiz. Please test multiple small colonies in case of plasmid recombination. To make this collection available in a timely manner, a portion of this collection was not fully sequenced by Addgene. If an Addgene verified full plasmid sequence is not available, please contact us prior to placing an order to request the full sequence.
How to cite: TFORF1826 was a gift from Feng Zhang (Addgene plasmid # 143159 ; http://n2t.net/addgene:143159 ; RRID:Addgene_143159)
