[The description below was written by a language model from this plasmid's Addgene catalogue record and pLannotate feature annotations shown in this document.]
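Description:
TFORF1826 is a third-generation-style, self-inactivating lentiviral expression plasmid built on the pLX_TRC317 backbone and carrying the human transcription factor ARNT (HIF-1β, bHLHe2). It belongs to a barcoded transcription factor ORF collection. In bacteria it is maintained by a high-copy ColE1/pUC origin and selected with ampicillin through the bla gene. An f1 origin and remnants of a lac/T7/T3 cloning region are also present in the backbone. The depositor notes that the plasmid can recombine, as is common for LTR-containing vectors.

The viral genome is transcribed from an RSV promoter fused to a truncated HIV-1 5' LTR, followed by the Ψ packaging signal with a gag fragment and the Rev response element, and it ends in a ΔU3 3' LTR with a downstream SV40 polyadenylation signal. Between the LTRs there are two expression units. An SV40 early promoter/origin drives puromycin N-acetyltransferase for selection of transduced mammalian cells. After a cPPT/CTS element, which aids nuclear import of the viral genome, the strong constitutive EF-1α promoter drives the synthesized ARNT ORF. A WPRE downstream of the ORF enhances transcript stability and expression. The unique 24-bp barcode described in the record is not annotated in the feature table. It may lie in the short stretch between the ORF and the WPRE, where only a small U6 promoter-like fragment is called, but the record does not state its position.

The construct is intended for lentiviral overexpression of ARNT, alone or within pooled transcription factor screens. In such screens the barcode identifies which factor each cell received, for example in directed differentiation studies.
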