Features (pLannotate 1.2.2; 31 found; start..end, strand, type, name):
      5..231     +  promoter       RSV promoter: Rous sarcoma virus enhancer/promoter
    232..412     +  LTR            5' LTR (truncated): truncated 5' long terminal repeat (LTR) from HIV-1
    459..584     +  misc_feature   HIV-1 Ψ: packaging signal of human immunodeficiency virus type 1
    568..931     +  CDS            HIV-1 gag (fragment): gag protein from human immunodeficiency virus 1; gag
   1077..1310    +  misc_feature   RRE: The Rev response element (RRE) of HIV-1 allows for Rev-dependent mRNA export from the nucleus to the cytoplasm.
   1687..1713    +  CDS            Rev (fragment): human immunodeficiency virus 1 (HIV-1) Rev protein; rev; enhances nuclear export of unspliced and incompletely spliced viral mRNAs
   1720..1743    +  promoter       SV40 promoter (fragment): SV40 early promoter
   1744..1815    +  promoter       SV40 promoter (fragment): SV40 enhancer and early promoter
   1839..1974    +  rep_origin     SV40 ori: SV40 origin of replication
   2020..2616    +  CDS            PuroR (fragment): puromycin N-acetyltransferase; pac from Streptomyces; confers resistance to puromycin
   2665..2782    +  misc_feature   cPPT/CTS: central polypurine tract and central termination sequence of HIV-1
   2847..2913    +  CDS            small t antigen (fragment): SV40 (simian virus 40) small t antigen
   2920..4098    +  promoter       EF-1α promoter: strong constitutive promoter for human elongation factor EF-1α
   4115..6475    +  CDS            ARNT: ARNT_HUMAN - Also known as BHLHE2. Experimental evidence at protein level: Swiss-Prot protein existence level 1. Required for activity of the Ah (dioxin) receptor. This protein is required for the ligand-binding subunit to translocate from the cytosol to the nucleus after ligand binding. The complex then initiates transcription of genes involved in the activation of PAH procarcinogens. The heterodimer binds to core DNA sequence 5'-TACGTG-3' within the hypoxia response element (HRE) of target gene promoters and functions as a transcriptional regulator of the adaptive response to hypoxia (By sim
   6491..6544    +  promoter       U6 promoter (fragment): RNA polymerase III promoter for human U6 snRNA
   6586..7174    +  misc_feature   WPRE: woodchuck hepatitis virus posttranscriptional regulatory element
   7225..7244    +  misc_feature   cPPT/CTS (fragment): central polypurine tract and central termination sequence of HIV-1
   7246..7479    +  LTR            3' LTR (ΔU3): self-inactivating 3' long terminal repeat (LTR) from HIV-1
   7557..7678    +  polyA_signal   SV40 poly(A) signal: SV40 polyadenylation signal
   7718..7853    +  rep_origin     SV40 ori: SV40 origin of replication
   7874..7892    -  promoter       T7 promoter: promoter for bacteriophage T7 RNA polymerase
   7900..8055    +  CDS            lacZα (fragment): LacZα fragment of β-galactosidase; lacZ fragment
   8060..8488    +  rep_origin     f1 ori (sequence partly withheld): f1 bacteriophage origin of replication; arrow indicates direction of (+) strand synthesis
   8541..8645    +  promoter       AmpR promoter: bla
   8646..9506    +  CDS            AmpR: β-lactamase; bla; confers resistance to ampicillin, carbenicillin, and related antibiotics
   9677..10265   +  rep_origin     ori: high-copy-number ColE1/pMB1/pBR322/pUC origin of replication
  10448..10540   +  CDS            lacI (fragment): lac repressor; lacI; The lac repressor binds to the lac operator to inhibit transcription in E. coli. This inhibition can be relieved by adding lactose or isopropyl-β-D-thiogalactopyranoside (IPTG).
  10553..10574   +  protein_bind   CAP binding site: CAP binding activates transcription in the presence of cAMP. E. coli catabolite activator protein
  10589..10619   +  promoter       lac promoter: promoter for the E. coli lac operon
  10623..10645   +  protein_bind   lac operator (fragment): The lac repressor binds to the lac operator to inhibit transcription in E. coli. This inhibition can be relieved by adding lactose or isopropyl-β-D-thiogalactopyranoside (IPTG). lac repressor encoded by lacI
  10688..10706   +  promoter       T3 promoter: promoter for bacteriophage T3 RNA polymerase
>Addgene plasmid #143159 | TFORF1826 | addgene full sequence | sequence record 397861 | Addgene NGS Result
TTAATGTAGTCTTATGCAATACTCTTGTAGTCTTGCAACATGGTAACGATGAGTTAGCAACATGCCTTAC
AAGGAGAGAAAAAGCACCGTGCATGCCGATTGGTGGAAGTAAGGTGGTACGATCGTGCCTTATTAGGAAG
GCAACAGACGGGTCTGACATGGATTGGACGAACCACTGAATTGCCGCATTGCAGAGATATTGTATTTAAG
TGCCTAGCTCGATACATAAACGGGTCTCTCTGGTTAGACCAGATCTGAGCCTGGGAGCTCTCTGGCTAAC
TAGGGAACCCACTGCTTAAGCCTCAATAAAGCTTGCCTTGAGTGCTTCAAGTAGTGTGTGCCCGTCTGTT
GTGTGACTCTGGTAACTAGAGATCCCTCAGACCCTTTTAGTCAGTGTGGAAAATCTCTAGCAGTGGCGCC
CGAACAGGGACTTGAAAGCGAAAGGGAAACCAGAGGAGCTCTCTCGACGCAGGACTCGGCTTGCTGAAGC
GCGCACGGCAAGAGGCGAGGGGCGGCGACTGGTGAGTACGCCAAAAATTTTGACTAGCGGAGGCTAGAAG
GAGAGAGATGGGTGCGAGAGCGTCAGTATTAAGCGGGGGAGAATTAGATCGCGATGGGAAAAAATTCGGT
TAAGGCCAGGGGGAAAGAAAAAATATAAATTAAAACATATAGTATGGGCAAGCAGGGAGCTAGAACGATT
CGCAGTTAATCCTGGCCTGTTAGAAACATCAGAAGGCTGTAGACAAATACTGGGACAGCTACAACCATCC
CTTCAGACAGGATCAGAAGAACTTAGATCATTATATAATACAGTAGCAACCCTCTATTGTGTGCATCAAA
GGATAGAGATAAAAGACACCAAGGAAGCTTTAGACAAGATAGAGGAAGAGCAAAACAAAAGTAAGACCAC
CGCACAGCAAGCGGCCGCTGATCTTCAGACCTGGAGGAGGAGATATGAGGGACAATTGGAGAAGTGAATT
ATATAAATATAAAGTAGTAAAAATTGAACCATTAGGAGTAGCACCCACCAAGGCAAAGAGAAGAGTGGTG
CAGAGAGAAAAAAGAGCAGTGGGAATAGGAGCTTTGTTCCTTGGGTTCTTGGGAGCAGCAGGAAGCACTA
TGGGCGCAGCGTCAATGACGCTGACGGTACAGGCCAGACAATTATTGTCTGGTATAGTGCAGCAGCAGAA
CAATTTGCTGAGGGCTATTGAGGCGCAACAGCATCTGTTGCAACTCACAGTCTGGGGCATCAAGCAGCTC
CAGGCAAGAATCCTGGCTGTGGAAAGATACCTAAAGGATCAACAGCTCCTGGGGATTTGGGGTTGCTCTG
GAAAACTCATTTGCACCACTGCTGTGCCTTGGAATGCTAGTTGGAGTAATAAATCTCTGGAACAGATTTG
GAATCACACGACCTGGATGGAGTGGGACAGAGAAATTAACAATTACACAAGCTTAATACACTCCTTAATT
GAAGAATCGCAAAACCAGCAAGAAAAGAATGAACAAGAATTATTGGAATTAGATAAATGGGCAAGTTTGT
GGAATTGGTTTAACATAACAAATTGGCTGTGGTATATAAAATTATTCATAATGATAGTAGGAGGCTTGGT
AGGTTTAAGAATAGTTTTTGCTGTACTTTCTATAGTGAATAGAGTTAGGCAGGGATATTCACCATTATCG
TTTCAGACCCACCTCCCAACCCCGAGGGGACCCATGCATTGCATCTCAATTAGTCAGCAACCAGGTGTGG
AAAGTCCCCAGGCTCCCCAGCAGGCAGAAGTATGCAAAGCATGCGTCTCAATTAGTCAGCAACCATAGTC
CCGCCCCTAACTCCGCCCATCCCGCCCCTAACTCCGCCCAGTTCCGCCCATTCTCCGCCCCATGGCTGAC
TAATTTTTTTTATTTATGCAGAGGCCGAGGCCGCCTCGGCCTCTGAGCTATTCCAGAAGTAGTGAGGAGG
CTTTTTTGGAGGCCTAGGCTTTTGCAAAAAGCTTTCTAGAGGTACCACCGGAGCTTACCATGACCGAGTA
CAAGCCCACGGTGCGCCTCGCCACCCGCGACGACGTCCCCAGGGCCGTACGCACCCTCGCCGCCGCGTTC
GCCGACTACCCCGCCACGCGCCACACCGTCGATCCGGACCGCCACATCGAGCGGGTCACCGAGCTGCAAG
AACTCTTCCTCACGCGCGTCGGGCTCGACATCGGCAAGGTGTGGGTCGCGGACGACGGCGCCGCCGTGGC
GGTCTGGACCACGCCGGAGAGCGTCGAAGCGGGGGCGGTGTTCGCCGAGATCGGCCCGCGCATGGCCGAG
TTGAGCGGTTCCCGGCTGGCCGCGCAGCAACAGATGGAAGGCCTCCTGGCGCCGCACCGGCCCAAGGAGC
CCGCGTGGTTCCTGGCCACCGTCGGCGTCTCGCCCGACCACCAGGGCAAGGGTCTGGGCAGCGCCGTCGT
GCTCCCCGGAGTGGAGGCGGCCGAGCGCGCCGGGGTGCCCGCCTTCCTGGAGACCTCCGCGCCCCGCAAC
CTCCCCTTCTACGAGCGGCTCGGCTTCACCGTCACCGCCGACGTCGAGGTGCCCGAAGGACCGCGCACCT
GGTGCATGACCCGCAAGCCCGGTGCCAGTTAACGAATTCTAGATCTTGAGACAAATGGCAGTATTCATCC
ACAATTTTAAAAGAAAAGGGGGGATTGGGGGGTACAGTGCAGGGGAAAGAATAGTAGACATAATAGCAAC
AGACATACAAACTAAAGAATTACAAAAACAAATTACAAAAATTCAAAATTTTCGGGTTTATTACAGGGAC
AGCAGAGATCCACTTTGGCGCCGGCTCGAGGCCTGCAGGTGCAAAGATGGATAAAGTTTTAAACAGAGAG
GAATCTTTGCAGCTAATGGACCTTCTAGGTCTTGAAAGGAGTGGGAATTGGCTCCGGTGCCCGTCAGTGG
GCAGAGCGCACATCGCCCACAGTCCCCGAGAAGTTGGGGGGAGGGGTCGGCAATTGAACCGGTGCCTAGA
GAAGGTGGCGCGGGGTAAACTGGGAAAGTGATGTCGTGTACTGGCTCCGCCTTTTTCCCGAGGGTGGGGG
AGAACCGTATATAAGTGCAGTAGTCGCCGTGAACGTTCTTTTTCGCAACGGGTTTGCCGCCAGAACACAG
GTAAGTGCCGTGTGTGGTTCCCGCGGGCCTGGCCTCTTTACGGGTTATGGCCCTTGCGTGCCTTGAATTA
CTTCCACCTGGCTGCAGTACGTGATTCTTGATCCCGAGCTTCGGGTTGGAAGTGGGTGGGAGAGTTCGAG
GCCTTGCGCTTAAGGAGCCCCTTCGCCTCGTGCTTGAGTTGAGGCCTGGCCTGGGCGCTGGGGCCGCCGC
GTGCGAATCTGGTGGCACCTTCGCGCCTGTCTCGCTGCTTTCGATAAGTCTCTAGCCATTTAAAATTTTT
GATGACCTGCTGCGACGCTTTTTTTCTGGCAAGATAGTCTTGTAAATGCGGGCCAAGATCTGCACACTGG
TATTTCGGTTTTTGGGGCCGCGGGCGGCGACGGGGCCCGTGCGTCCCAGCGCACATGTTCGGCGAGGCGG
GGCCTGCGAGCGCGGCCACCGAGAATCGGACGGGGGTAGTCTCAAGCTGGCCGGCCTGCTCTGGTGCCTG
GCCTCGCGCCGCCGTGTATCGCCCCGCCCTGGGCGGCAAGGCTGGCCCGGTCGGCACCAGTTGCGTGAGC
GGAAAGATGGCCGCTTCCCGGCCCTGCTGCAGGGAGCTCAAAATGGAGGACGCGGCGCTCGGGAGAGCGG
GCGGGTGAGTCACCCACACAAAGGAAAAGGGCCTTTCCGTCCTCAGCCGTCGCTTCATGTGACTCCACGG
AGTACCGGGCGCCGTCCAGGCACCTCGATTAGTTCTCGAGCTTTTGGAGTACGTCGTCTTTAGGTTGGGG
GGAGGGGTTTTATGCGATGGAGTTTCCCCACACTGAGTGGGTGGAGACTGAAGTTAGGCCAGCTTGGCAC
TTGATGTAATTCTCCTTGGAATTTGCCCTTTTTGAGTTTGGATCTTGGTTCATTCTCAAGCCTCAGACAG
TGGTTCAAAGTTTTTTTCTTCCATTTCAGGTGTCGTGAGGCTAGCACCGCCACCATGGCGGCGACTACTG
CCAACCCCGAAATGACATCAGATGTACCATCACTGGGTCCAGCCATTGCCTCTGGAAACTCTGGACCTGG
AATTCAAGGTGGAGGAGCCATTGTCCAGAGGGCTATTAAGCGGCGACCAGGGCTGGATTTTGATGATGAT
GGAGAAGGGAACAGTAAATTTTTGAGGTGTGATGATGATCAGATGTCTAACGATAAGGAGCGGTTTGCCA
GGTCGGATGATGAGCAGAGCTCTGCGGATAAAGAGAGACTTGCCAGGGAAAATCACAGTGAAATTGAACG
GCGGCGACGGAACAAGATGACAGCCTACATCACAGAACTGTCAGATATGGTACCCACCTGTAGTGCCCTG
GCTCGAAAACCAGACAAGCTAACCATCTTACGCATGGCAGTTTCTCACATGAAGTCCTTGCGGGGAACTG
GCAACACATCCACTGATGGCTCCTATAAGCCGTCTTTCCTCACTGATCAGGAACTGAAACATTTGATCTT
GGAGGCAGCAGATGGCTTTCTGTTTATTGTCTCATGTGAGACAGGCAGGGTGGTGTATGTGTCTGACTCC
GTGACTCCTGTTTTGAACCAGCCACAGTCTGAATGGTTTGGCAGCACACTCTATGATCAGGTGCACCCAG
ATGATGTGGATAAACTTCGTGAGCAGCTTTCCACTTCAGAAAATGCCCTGACAGGGCGTATCCTGGATCT
AAAGACTGGAACAGTGAAAAAGGAAGGTCAGCAGTCTTCCATGAGAATGTGTATGGGCTCAAGGAGATCG
TTTATTTGCCGAATGAGGTGTGGCAGTAGCTCTGTGGACCCAGTTTCTGTGAATAGGCTGAGCTTTGTGA
GGAACAGATGCAGGAATGGACTTGGCTCTGTAAAGGATGGGGAACCTCACTTCGTGGTGGTCCACTGCAC
AGGCTACATCAAGGCCTGGCCCCCAGCAGGTGTTTCCCTCCCAGATGATGACCCAGAGGCTGGCCAGGGA
AGCAAGTTTTGCCTAGTGGCCATTGGCAGATTGCAGGTAACTAGTTCTCCCAACTGTACAGACATGAGTA
ATGTTTGTCAACCAACAGAGTTCATCTCCCGACACAACATTGAGGGTATCTTCACTTTTGTGGATCACCG
CTGTGTGGCTACTGTTGGCTACCAGCCACAGGAACTCTTAGGAAAGAATATTGTAGAATTCTGTCATCCT
GAAGACCAGCAGCTTCTAAGAGACAGCTTCCAACAGGTAGTGAAATTAAAAGGCCAAGTGCTGTCTGTCA
TGTTCCGGTTCCGGTCTAAGAACCAAGAATGGCTCTGGATGAGAACCAGCTCCTTTACTTTCCAGAACCC
TTACTCAGATGAAATTGAGTACATCATCTGTACCAACACCAATGTGAAGAACTCTAGCCAAGAACCACGG
CCTACACTCTCCAACACAATCCAGAGGCCACAACTAGGTCCCACAGCTAATTTACCCCTGGAGATGGGCT
CAGGACAGCTGGCACCCAGGCAGCAGCAACAGCAAACAGAATTGGACATGGTACCAGGAAGAGATGGACT
GGCCAGCTACAATCATTCCCAGGTGGTTCAGCCTGTGACAACCACAGGACCAGAACACAGCAAGCCCCTT
GAGAAGTCAGATGGTTTATTTGCCCAGGATAGAGATCCAAGATTTTCAGAAATCTATCACAACATCAATG
CGGATCAGAGTAAAGGCATCTCCTCCAGCACTGTCCCTGCCACCCAACAGCTATTCTCCCAGGGCAACAC
ATTCCCTCCTACCCCCCGGCCGGCAGAGAATTTCAGTGGCCTAGCCCCTCCTGTAACCATTGTCCAGCCA
TCAGCTTCTGCAGGACAGATGTTGGCCCAGATTTCCCGCCACTCCAACCCCACCCAAGGAGCAACCCCAA
CTTGGACCCCTACTACCCGCTCAGGCTTTTCTGCCCAGCAGGTGGCTACCCAGGCTACTGCTAAGACTCG
TACTTCCCAGTTTGGTGTGGGCAGCTTTCAGACTCCATCCTCCTTCAGCTCCATGTCCCTCCCTGGTGCC
CCAACTGCATCGCCTGGTGCTGCTGCCTACCCTAGTCTCACCAATCGTGGATCTAACTTTGCTCCTGAGA
CTGGACAGACTGCAGGACAATTCCAGACACGGACAGCAGAGGGTGTGGGTGTCTGGCCACAGTGGCAGGG
CCAGCAGCCTCATCATCGTTCAAGTTCTAGTGAGCAACATGTTCAACAACCGCCAGCACAGCAACCTGGC
CAGCCTGAGGTCTTCCAGGAGATGCTGTCCATGCTGGGAGATCAGAGCAACAGCTACAACAATGAAGAAT
TCCCTGATCTAACTATGTTTCCCCCCTTTTCAGAATAGTAATGAACTAGTCCGTAACTTGAAAGTATTTC
GATTTCTTGGCTTTATATATCTTGTGGAAAGGACGAAGCGTGGCGAGGCGATCCGCGAGGACGCGTTAAG
TCGACAATCAACCTCTGGATTACAAAATTTGTGAAAGATTGACTGGTATTCTTAACTATGTTGCTCCTTT
TACGCTATGTGGATACGCTGCTTTAATGCCTTTGTATCATGCTATTGCTTCCCGTATGGCTTTCATTTTC
TCCTCCTTGTATAAATCCTGGTTGCTGTCTCTTTATGAGGAGTTGTGGCCCGTTGTCAGGCAACGTGGCG
TGGTGTGCACTGTGTTTGCTGACGCAACCCCCACTGGTTGGGGCATTGCCACCACCTGTCAGCTCCTTTC
CGGGACTTTCGCTTTCCCCCTCCCTATTGCCACGGCGGAACTCATCGCCGCCTGCCTTGCCCGCTGCTGG
ACAGGGGCTCGGCTGTTGGGCACTGACAATTCCGTGGTGTTGTCGGGGAAATCATCGTCCTTTCCTTGGC
TGCTCGCCTGTGTTGCCACCTGGATTCTGCGCGGGACGTCCTTCTGCTACGTCCCTTCGGCCCTCAATCC
AGCGGACCTTCCTTCCCGCGGCCTGCTGCCGGCTCTGCGGCCTCTTCCGCGTCTTCGCCTTCGCCCTCAG
ACGAGTCGGATCTCCCTTTGGGCCGCCTCCCCGCGTCGACTTTAAGACCAATGACTTACAAGGCAGCTGT
AGATCTTAGCCACTTTTTAAAAGAAAAGGGGGGACTGGAAGGGCTAATTCACTCCCAACGAAGACAAGAT
CTGCTTTTTGCTTGTACTGGGTCTCTCTGGTTAGACCAGATCTGAGCCTGGGAGCTCTCTGGCTAACTAG
GGAACCCACTGCTTAAGCCTCAATAAAGCTTGCCTTGAGTGCTTCAAGTAGTGTGTGCCCGTCTGTTGTG
TGACTCTGGTAACTAGAGATCCCTCAGACCCTTTTAGTCAGTGTGGAAAATCTCTAGCAGTACGTATAGT
AGTTCATGTCATCTTATTATTCAGTATTTATAACTTGCAAAGAAATGAATATCAGAGAGTGAGAGGAACT
TGTTTATTGCAGCTTATAATGGTTACAAATAAAGCAATAGCATCACAAATTTCACAAATAAAGCATTTTT
TTCACTGCATTCTAGTTGTGGTTTGTCCAAACTCATCAATGTATCTTATCATGTCTGGCTCTAGCTATCC
CGCCCCTAACTCCGCCCATCCCGCCCCTAACTCCGCCCAGTTCCGCCCATTCTCCGCCCCATGGCTGACT
AATTTTTTTTATTTATGCAGAGGCCGAGGCCGCCTCGGCCTCTGAGCTATTCCAGAAGTAGTGAGGAGGC
TTTTTTGGAGGCCTAGGGACGTACCCAATTCGCCCTATAGTGAGTCGTATTACGCGCGCTCACTGGCCGT
CGTTTTACAACGTCGTGACTGGGAAAACCCTGGCGTTACCCAACTTAATCGCCTTGCAGCACATCCCCCT
TTCGCCAGCTGGCGTAATAGCGAAGAGGCCCGCACCGATCGCCCTTCCCAACAGTTGCGCAGCCTGAATG
GCGAATGGG
[124 nt withheld, positions 8060-8183]
C
[91 nt withheld, positions 8185-8275]
A
[49 nt withheld, positions 8277-8325]
CCTTTGACGTTGGAGTCCACGTTCTTT
[37 nt withheld, positions 8353-8389]
ACCCTATCTCGGTCTATTCTTTTGATTTATAAGGGATTTTGCCGATTTCGGCCTATTGGTTAAAAAATGA
GCTGATTTAACAAAAATTTAACGCGAATTTTAACAAAATATTAACGCTTACAATTTAGGTGGCACTTTTC
GGGGAAATGTGCGCGGAACCCCTATTTGTTTATTTTTCTAAATACATTCAAATATGTATCCGCTCATGAG
ACAATAACCCTGATAAATGCTTCAATAATATTGAAAAAGGAAGAGTATGAGTATTCAACATTTCCGTGTC
GCCCTTATTCCCTTTTTTGCGGCATTTTGCCTTCCTGTTTTTGCTCACCCAGAAACGCTGGTGAAAGTAA
AAGATGCTGAAGATCAGTTGGGTGCACGAGTGGGTTACATCGAACTGGATCTCAACAGCGGTAAGATCCT
TGAGAGTTTTCGCCCCGAAGAACGTTTTCCAATGATGAGCACTTTTAAAGTTCTGCTATGTGGCGCGGTA
TTATCCCGTATTGACGCCGGGCAAGAGCAACTCGGTCGCCGCATACACTATTCTCAGAATGACTTGGTTG
AGTACTCACCAGTCACAGAAAAGCATCTTACGGATGGCATGACAGTAAGAGAATTATGCAGTGCTGCCAT
AACCATGAGTGATAACACTGCGGCCAACTTACTTCTGACAACGATCGGAGGACCGAAGGAGCTAACCGCT
TTTTTGCACAACATGGGGGATCATGTAACTCGCCTTGATCGTTGGGAACCGGAGCTGAATGAAGCCATAC
CAAACGACGAGCGTGACACCACGATGCCTGTAGCAATGGCAACAACGTTGCGCAAACTATTAACTGGCGA
ACTACTTACTCTAGCTTCCCGGCAACAATTAATAGACTGGATGGAGGCGGATAAAGTTGCAGGACCACTT
CTGCGCTCGGCCCTTCCGGCTGGCTGGTTTATTGCTGATAAATCTGGAGCCGGTGAGCGTGGGTCTCGCG
GTATCATTGCAGCACTGGGGCCAGATGGTAAGCCCTCCCGTATCGTAGTTATCTACACGACGGGGAGTCA
GGCAACTATGGATGAACGAAATAGACAGATCGCTGAGATAGGTGCCTCACTGATTAAGCATTGGTAACTG
TCAGACCAAGTTTACTCATATATACTTTAGATTGATTTAAAACTTCATTTTTAATTTAAAAGGATCTAGG
TGAAGATCCTTTTTGATAATCTCATGACCAAAATCCCTTAACGTGAGTTTTCGTTCCACTGAGCGTCAGA
CCCCGTAGAAAAGATCAAAGGATCTTCTTGAGATCCTTTTTTTCTGCGCGTAATCTGCTGCTTGCAAACA
AAAAAACCACCGCTACCAGCGGTGGTTTGTTTGCCGGATCAAGAGCTACCAACTCTTTTTCCGAAGGTAA
CTGGCTTCAGCAGAGCGCAGATACCAAATACTGTTCTTCTAGTGTAGCCGTAGTTAGGCCACCACTTCAA
GAACTCTGTAGCACCGCCTACATACCTCGCTCTGCTAATCCTGTTACCAGTGGCTGCTGCCAGTGGCGAT
AAGTCGTGTCTTACCGGGTTGGACTCAAGACGATAGTTACCGGATAAGGCGCAGCGGTCGGGCTGAACGG
GGGGTTCGTGCACACAGCCCAGCTTGGAGCGAACGACCTACACCGAACTGAGATACCTACAGCGTGAGCT
ATGAGAAAGCGCCACGCTTCCCGAAGGGAGAAAGGCGGACAGGTATCCGGTAAGCGGCAGGGTCGGAACA
GGAGAGCGCACGAGGGAGCTTCCAGGGGGAAACGCCTGGTATCTTTATAGTCCTGTCGGGTTTCGCCACC
TCTGACTTGAGCGTCGATTTTTGTGATGCTCGTCAGGGGGGCGGAGCCTATGGAAAAACGCCAGCAACGC
GGCCTTTTTACGGTTCCTGGCCTTTTGCTGGCCTTTTGCTCACATGTTCTTTCCTGCGTTATCCCCTGAT
TCTGTGGATAACCGTATTACCGCCTTTGAGTGAGCTGATACCGCTCGCCGCAGCCGAACGACCGAGCGCA
GCGAGTCAGTGAGCGAGGAAGCGGAAGAGCGCCCAATACGCAAACCGCCTCTCCCCGCGCGTTGGCCGAT
TCATTAATGCAGCTGGCACGACAGGTTTCCCGACTGGAAAGCGGGCAGTGAGCGCAACGCAATTAATGTG
AGTTAGCTCACTCATTAGGCACCCCAGGCTTTACACTTTATGCTTCCGGCTCGTATGTTGTGTGGAATTG
TGAGCGGATAACAATTTCACACAGGAAACAGCTATGACCATGATTACGCCAAGCGCGCAATTAACCCTCA
CTAAAGGGAACAAAAGCTGGAGCTGCAAGC
