>Addgene plasmid #143159 | TFORF1826 | depositor partial sequence | sequence record 281615 | Insert
ACCGCCACCATGGCGGCGACTACTGCCAACCCCGAAATGACATCAGATGTACCATCACTGGGTCCAGCCA
TTGCCTCTGGAAACTCTGGACCTGGAATTCAAGGTGGAGGAGCCATTGTCCAGAGGGCTATTAAGCGGCG
ACCAGGGCTGGATTTTGATGATGATGGAGAAGGGAACAGTAAATTTTTGAGGTGTGATGATGATCAGATG
TCTAACGATAAGGAGCGGTTTGCCAGGTCGGATGATGAGCAGAGCTCTGCGGATAAAGAGAGACTTGCCA
GGGAAAATCACAGTGAAATTGAACGGCGGCGACGGAACAAGATGACAGCCTACATCACAGAACTGTCAGA
TATGGTACCCACCTGTAGTGCCCTGGCTCGAAAACCAGACAAGCTAACCATCTTACGCATGGCAGTTTCT
CACATGAAGTCCTTGCGGGGAACTGGCAACACATCCACTGATGGCTCCTATAAGCCGTCTTTCCTCACTG
ATCAGGAACTGAAACATTTGATCTTGGAGGCAGCAGATGGCTTTCTGTTTATTGTCTCATGTGAGACAGG
CAGGGTGGTGTATGTGTCTGACTCCGTGACTCCTGTTTTGAACCAGCCACAGTCTGAATGGTTTGGCAGC
ACACTCTATGATCAGGTGCACCCAGATGATGTGGATAAACTTCGTGAGCAGCTTTCCACTTCAGAAAATG
CCCTGACAGGGCGTATCCTGGATCTAAAGACTGGAACAGTGAAAAAGGAAGGTCAGCAGTCTTCCATGAG
AATGTGTATGGGCTCAAGGAGATCGTTTATTTGCCGAATGAGGTGTGGCAGTAGCTCTGTGGACCCAGTT
TCTGTGAATAGGCTGAGCTTTGTGAGGAACAGATGCAGGAATGGACTTGGCTCTGTAAAGGATGGGGAAC
CTCACTTCGTGGTGGTCCACTGCACAGGCTACATCAAGGCCTGGCCCCCAGCAGGTGTTTCCCTCCCAGA
TGATGACCCAGAGGCTGGCCAGGGAAGCAAGTTTTGCCTAGTGGCCATTGGCAGATTGCAGGTAACTAGT
TCTCCCAACTGTACAGACATGAGTAATGTTTGTCAACCAACAGAGTTCATCTCCCGACACAACATTGAGG
GTATCTTCACTTTTGTGGATCACCGCTGTGTGGCTACTGTTGGCTACCAGCCACAGGAACTCTTAGGAAA
GAATATTGTAGAATTCTGTCATCCTGAAGACCAGCAGCTTCTAAGAGACAGCTTCCAACAGGTAGTGAAA
TTAAAAGGCCAAGTGCTGTCTGTCATGTTCCGGTTCCGGTCTAAGAACCAAGAATGGCTCTGGATGAGAA
CCAGCTCCTTTACTTTCCAGAACCCTTACTCAGATGAAATTGAGTACATCATCTGTACCAACACCAATGT
GAAGAACTCTAGCCAAGAACCACGGCCTACACTCTCCAACACAATCCAGAGGCCACAACTAGGTCCCACA
GCTAATTTACCCCTGGAGATGGGCTCAGGACAGCTGGCACCCAGGCAGCAGCAACAGCAAACAGAATTGG
ACATGGTACCAGGAAGAGATGGACTGGCCAGCTACAATCATTCCCAGGTGGTTCAGCCTGTGACAACCAC
AGGACCAGAACACAGCAAGCCCCTTGAGAAGTCAGATGGTTTATTTGCCCAGGATAGAGATCCAAGATTT
TCAGAAATCTATCACAACATCAATGCGGATCAGAGTAAAGGCATCTCCTCCAGCACTGTCCCTGCCACCC
AACAGCTATTCTCCCAGGGCAACACATTCCCTCCTACCCCCCGGCCGGCAGAGAATTTCAGTGGCCTAGC
CCCTCCTGTAACCATTGTCCAGCCATCAGCTTCTGCAGGACAGATGTTGGCCCAGATTTCCCGCCACTCC
AACCCCACCCAAGGAGCAACCCCAACTTGGACCCCTACTACCCGCTCAGGCTTTTCTGCCCAGCAGGTGG
CTACCCAGGCTACTGCTAAGACTCGTACTTCCCAGTTTGGTGTGGGCAGCTTTCAGACTCCATCCTCCTT
CAGCTCCATGTCCCTCCCTGGTGCCCCAACTGCATCGCCTGGTGCTGCTGCCTACCCTAGTCTCACCAAT
CGTGGATCTAACTTTGCTCCTGAGACTGGACAGACTGCAGGACAATTCCAGACACGGACAGCAGAGGGTG
TGGGTGTCTGGCCACAGTGGCAGGGCCAGCAGCCTCATCATCGTTCAAGTTCTAGTGAGCAACATGTTCA
ACAACCGCCAGCACAGCAACCTGGCCAGCCTGAGGTCTTCCAGGAGATGCTGTCCATGCTGGGAGATCAG
AGCAACAGCTACAACAATGAAGAATTCCCTGATCTAACTATGTTTCCCCCCTTTTCAGAATAGTAATGAA
CTAGTCCGTAACTTGAAAGTATTTCGATTTCTTGGCTTTATATATCTTGTGGAAAGGACGAAGCGTGGCG
AGGCGATCCGCGAGG
