>Addgene plasmid #143159 | TFORF1826 | depositor partial sequence | sequence record 281616 | Barcode
AGCGTGGCGAGGCGATCCGCGAGG
